Addgene plasmid #49000: 374 pME-ets1a
Purpose: full length coding sequence for zebrafish ets1a gene in gateway middle entry vector
Depositing lab: Nathan Lawson. Depositing organization: University of Massachusetts, Worcester. Publication: Post-transcriptional mechanisms contribute to Etv2 repression during vascular development. Moore JC, Sheppard S, Shestopalov IA, Chen JK, Lawson N. Dev Biol. 2013 Sep 11. pii: S0012-1606(13)00470-3. doi: 10.1016/j.ydbio.2013.08.028. PubMed 24036310.
Backbone
  Vector backbone: pdonr221
  Backbone manufacturer: invitrogen
  Backbone size w/o insert (bp): 2561
  Total vector size (bp): 3857
  Vector type: gateway middle entry
Growth in bacteria
  Bacterial resistance: Kanamycin, 50 μg/mL
  Growth temperature: 37°C
  Growth strain: Top10
  Copy number: Unknown
Gene/Insert
  Gene/Insert name: v-ets erythroblastosis virus E26 oncogene homolog 1a (alt name: ets1a)
  Species: D. rerio (zebrafish)
  Insert size (bp): 1286
  Entrez Gene: ets1 (a.k.a. cb516, ets1a, id:ibd1116, zgc:110573)
  Cloning method: Gateway Cloning
  Sequencing primers: 5′ m13F; 3′ m13R
Terms and licenses: Academic/Nonprofit Terms; Industry Terms: Not Available to Industry
How to cite: 374 pME-ets1a was a gift from Nathan Lawson (Addgene plasmid # 49000 ; http://n2t.net/addgene:49000 ; RRID:Addgene_49000)
