[The description below was written by a language model from this plasmid's Addgene catalogue record and pLannotate feature annotations shown in this document.]
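Description:
374 pME-ets1a is a Gateway middle entry clone built on the Invitrogen pDONR221 backbone, carrying the full-length coding sequence of the zebrafish (Danio rerio) ets1a gene, an ETS-family transcription factor. The plasmid is about 3.9 kb in total and is propagated in E. coli from a high-copy ColE1/pUC-type origin under kanamycin selection provided by an aminoglycoside phosphotransferase (KanR) gene.

The ets1a open reading frame, roughly 1.3 kb, sits between attL1 and attL2 sites, the arrangement left after a BP recombination into the donor vector. The automated annotation labels this ORF by similarity to human ETS1, but the catalogue entry identifies it as the zebrafish homolog. The entry clone has no promoter positioned to drive the insert in eukaryotic cells. The only promoter annotated is a T7 promoter lying just beyond attL2 and pointing back toward the insert on the opposite strand, so it would yield antisense rather than coding transcripts. Upstream of attL1, the rrnB T1 and T2 terminators insulate the cassette from read-through transcription in bacteria. The short lacI and lacZα fragments are backbone remnants with no functional role. M13 forward and reverse priming sites flank the cassette for sequence verification.

As a middle entry vector, the plasmid is meant to donate the ets1a coding sequence through LR Clonase reactions, typically in multisite Gateway assemblies that combine it with a 5′ promoter entry clone and a 3′ tag or polyadenylation entry clone in a destination vector. The associated work concerns ETS factor regulation during vascular development in zebrafish, but the record does not specify which expression constructs were derived from this clone.
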