Features (pLannotate 1.2.2; 10 found; start..end, strand, type, name):
    121..213     +  CDS            lacI (fragment): lac repressor; lacI; The lac repressor binds to the lac operator to inhibit transcription in E. coli. This inhibition can be relieved by adding lactose or isopropyl-β-D-thiogalactopyranoside (IPTG).
    268..295     -  terminator     rrnB T2 terminator: transcription terminator T2 from the E. coli rrnB gene
    427..470     +  terminator     rrnB T1 terminator: Escherichia coli rrnB; transcription terminator T1 from the E. coli rrnB gene
    517..553     -  CDS            lacZα (fragment): LacZα fragment of β-galactosidase; lacZ fragment
    569..668     +  protein_bind   attL1: mutant version of attL; recombination site for the Gateway® LR reaction LR Clonase™
    677..1972    +  CDS            ETS1: ETS1_HUMAN - Also known as EWSR2. Experimental evidence at protein level: Swiss-Prot protein existence level 1. Transcription factor. Directly controls the expression of cytokine and chemokine genes in a wide variety of different cellular contexts. May control the differentiation, survival and proliferation of lymphoid cells. May also regulate angiogenesis through regulation of expression of genes controlling endothelial cell migration and invasion. From Homo sapiens (Human).
   1982..2081    -  protein_bind   attL2: mutant version of attL; recombination site for the Gateway® LR reaction LR Clonase™
   2099..2117    -  promoter       T7 promoter: promoter for bacteriophage T7 RNA polymerase
   2251..3060    +  CDS            KanR: aminoglycoside phosphotransferase; aph(3')-Ia; confers resistance to kanamycin in bacteria or G418 (Geneticin®) in eukaryotes
   3207..3795    +  rep_origin     ori: high-copy-number ColE1/pMB1/pBR322/pUC origin of replication
>Addgene plasmid #49000 | 374 pME-ets1a | depositor full sequence | sequence record 71918 | 374 pME-ets1a sequence 3857 bps
CTTTCCTGCGTTATCCCCTGATTCTGTGGATAACCGTATTACCGCCTTTGAGTGAGCTGATACCGCTCGC
CGCAGCCGAACGACCGAGCGCAGCGAGTCAGTGAGCGAGGAAGCGGAAGAGCGCCCAATACGCAAACCGC
CTCTCCCCGCGCGTTGGCCGATTCATTAATGCAGCTGGCACGACAGGTTTCCCGACTGGAAAGCGGGCAG
TGAGCGCAACGCAATTAATACGCGTACCGCTAGCCAGGAAGAGTTTGTAGAAACGCAAAAAGGCCATCCG
TCAGGATGGCCTTCTGCTTAGTTTGATGCCTGGCAGTTTATGGCGGGCGTCCTGCCCGCCACCCTCCGGG
CCGTTGCTTCACAACGTTCAAATCCGCTCCCGGCGGATTTGTCCTACTCAGGAGAGCGTTCACCGACAAA
CAACAGATAAAACGAAAGGCCCAGTCTTCCGACTGAGCCTTTCGTTTTATTTGATGCCTGGCAGTTCCCT
ACTCTCGCGTTAACGCTAGCATGGATGTTTTCCCAGTCACGACGTTGTAAAACGACGGCCAGTCTTAAGC
TCGGGCCCCAAATAATGATTTTATTTTGACTGATAGTGACCTGTTCGTTGCAACACATTGATGAGCAATG
CTTTTTTATAATGCCAACTTTGTACAAAAAAGCAGGCTGCGTGACCATGACGGCAGCTGTCGATATTAAG
CCGTTAACTATAATAAAATCCGAAAAAGTAGACGATCTGGAGTGTGCTGATGTTCCTCTTCTGACTCCGG
GAAGTAAGGAAATGATGTCACAAGCTCTTCTGGCCACATTCAGCGGCTTCACCAGAGAACAGCAGAGACT
CTCCATCCCCAAAGACCCGCGTGAGTGGACAGAAGGCCATGTGAGGGAATGGTTGACCTGGACGGTGAAT
GAGTTCAGTCTGAAGAACGTGGACTTCCACAAGTTCAGTATGGACGGAGCGAGTCTCTGTGCGCTCGGCA
AGGAGAGATTTCTGGACCTGGCACCAGACTTTGTGGGCGACATCCTCTGGGGGCATTTAGAGATGCTGCA
GAAAGAAGACCCGAAGCACTTCCCCGTCAGCAGCCTGAGCTCCAGCTTCCAGGAGTCCCGCTATCCCTCC
GAATATTTCTTCAACTATGGCATTGAGCATCCTCAGTGTGTCCCTCCGTCTGAATACTCTGAGCCGAGCT
TCATCACAGAGTCCTATCAGACGCTTCACCCCATCAGTTCAGAAGACCTGCTGTCGCTCAAATACGAGAG
CGAGTATCCCAACGTCATCCTGCGGGACGCGCCGCTCAACCCMCTGCAGGGAGACTATTTCTCAGTCAAA
CAGGAAGTCGTGTCGCCTGACAACATGTGTGTGGGTCGCATTAGCAGAGGTAAGCTGGGYGGTCAGGACT
CGTTTGAGAGCATCGACAGTTTCGAGAGCTGCGACAGACTCACGCAGTCGTGGAGCAGTCAGTCGTCCTT
CAACAGCCTTCAGAGAGTCCCGTCCTATGACAGCTTCGACTCGGAGGATTACCCCAGTGCTCTGCATGCR
CACAAACCCAAGGGCACGTTTAAAGACTACGTGCGGGAACGCTCGGACCTGAGCAAAGACAAACCGGTCA
TCCCCGCGGCGGCTCTCGCTGGATACACAGGCAGTGGACCCATCCAGCTCTGGCAGTTCCTGTTGGAGCT
CCTGACGGATAAATCCTGCCAGTCCTTCATCAGCTGGACTGGAGACGGCTGGGAGTTCAAGCTTTCTGAC
CCGGATGAGGTGGCCCGCAGATGGGGAAAGAGGAAAAACAAGCCCAAGATGAACTATGAAAAGCTGAGCC
GCGGCCTGCGCTACTACTACGACAAGAACATCATCCACAAAACGTCCGGCAAGCGCTACGTCTACCGCTT
CGTGTGCGACTTGAAAAGCCTGCTGGGATACACTCCCGAGGAGCTGCACACCATGTTAGACGTCAAGCCC
GACACGGACGAGTAAAGTCTGACCCAGCTTTCTTGTACAAAGTTGGCATTATAAGAAAGCATTGCTTATC
AATTTGTTGCAACGAACAGGTCACTATCAGTCAAAATAAAATCATTATTTGCCATCCAGCTGATATCCCC
TATAGTGAGTCGTATTACATGGTCATAGCTGTTTCCTGGCAGCTCTGGCCCGTGTCTCAAAATCTCTGAT
GTTACATTGCACAAGATAAAATAATATCATCATGAACAATAAAACTGTCTGCTTACATAAACAGTAATAC
AAGGGGTGTTATGAGCCATATTCAACGGGAAACGTCGAGGCCGCGATTAAATTCCAACATGGATGCTGAT
TTATATGGGTATAAATGGGCTCGCGATAATGTCGGGCAATCAGGTGCGACAATCTATCGCTTGTATGGGA
AGCCCGATGCGCCAGAGTTGTTTCTGAAACATGGCAAAGGTAGCGTTGCCAATGATGTTACAGATGAGAT
GGTCAGACTAAACTGGCTGACGGAATTTATGCCTCTTCCGACCATCAAGCATTTTATCCGTACTCCTGAT
GATGCATGGTTACTCACCACTGCGATCCCCGGAAAAACAGCATTCCAGGTATTAGAAGAATATCCTGATT
CAGGTGAAAATATTGTTGATGCGCTGGCAGTGTTCCTGCGCCGGTTGCATTCGATTCCTGTTTGTAATTG
TCCTTTTAACAGCGATCGCGTATTTCGTCTCGCTCAGGCGCAATCACGAATGAATAACGGTTTGGTTGAT
GCGAGTGATTTTGATGACGAGCGTAATGGCTGGCCTGTTGAACAAGTCTGGAAAGAAATGCATAAACTTT
TGCCATTCTCACCGGATTCAGTCGTCACTCATGGTGATTTCTCACTTGATAACCTTATTTTTGACGAGGG
GAAATTAATAGGTTGTATTGATGTTGGACGAGTCGGAATCGCAGACCGATACCAGGATCTTGCCATCCTA
TGGAACTGCCTCGGTGAGTTTTCTCCTTCATTACAGAAACGGCTTTTTCAAAAATATGGTATTGATAATC
CTGATATGAATAAATTGCAGTTTCATTTGATGCTCGATGAGTTTTTCTAATCAGAATTGGTTAATTGGTT
GTAACACTGGCAGAGCATTACGCTGACTTGACGGGACGGCGCAAGCTCATGACCAAAATCCCTTAACGTG
AGTTACGCGTCGTTCCACTGAGCGTCAGACCCCGTAGAAAAGATCAAAGGATCTTCTTGAGATCCTTTTT
TTCTGCGCGTAATCTGCTGCTTGCAAACAAAAAAACCACCGCTACCAGCGGTGGTTTGTTTGCCGGATCA
AGAGCTACCAACTCTTTTTCCGAAGGTAACTGGCTTCAGCAGAGCGCAGATACCAAATACTGTTCTTCTA
GTGTAGCCGTAGTTAGGCCACCACTTCAAGAACTCTGTAGCACCGCCTACATACCTCGCTCTGCTAATCC
TGTTACCAGTGGCTGCTGCCAGTGGCGATAAGTCGTGTCTTACCGGGTTGGACTCAAGACGATAGTTACC
GGATAAGGCGCAGCGGTCGGGCTGAACGGGGGGTTCGTGCACACAGCCCAGCTTGGAGCGAACGACCTAC
ACCGAACTGAGATACCTACAGCGTGAGCTATGAGAAAGCGCCACGCTTCCCGAAGGGAGAAAGGCGGACA
GGTATCCGGTAAGCGGCAGGGTCGGAACAGGAGAGCGCACGAGGGAGCTTCCAGGGGGAAACGCCTGGTA
TCTTTATAGTCCTGTCGGGTTTCGCCACCTCTGACTTGAGCGTCGATTTTTGTGATGCTCGTCAGGGGGG
CGGAGCCTATGGAAAAACGCCAGCAACGCGGCCTTTTTACGGTTCCTGGCCTTTTGCTGGCCTTTTGCTC
ACATGTT
