>Addgene plasmid #49000 | 374 pME-ets1a | addgene partial sequence | sequence record 73192 | M13pUC-fwd 5'-CCCAGTCACGACGTTGTAAAACG-3'
GGCCCAATATGATTTTATTTTGACTGATAGTGACCTGTTCGTTGCAACAAATTGATGAGCAATGCTTTTT
TATAATGCCAACTTTGTACAAAAAAGCAGGCTGCGTGACCATGACGGCAGCTGTCGATATTAAGCCGTTA
ACTATAATAAAATCCGAAAAAGTAGACGATCTGGAGTGTGCTGATGTTCCTCTTCTGACTCCGGGAAGTA
AGGAAATGATGTCACAAGCTCTTCTGGCCACATTCAGCGGCTTCACCAGAGAACAGCAGAGACTCTCCAT
CCCCAAAGACCCGCGTGAGTGGACAGAAGGCCATGTGAGGGAATGGTTGACCTGGACGGTGAATGAGTTC
AGTCTGAAGAACGTGGACTTCCACAAGTTCAGTATGGACGGAGCGAGTCTCTGTGCGCTCGGCAAGGAGA
GATTTCTGGACCTGGCACCAGACTTTGTGGGCGACATCCTCTGGGGGCATTTAGAGATGCTGCAGAAAGA
AGACCCGAAGCACTTCCCCGTCAGCAGCCTGAGCTCCAGCTTCCAGGAGTCCCGCTATCCCTCCGAATAT
TTCTTCAACTATGGCATTGAGCATCCTCAGTGTGTCCCTCCGTCTGAATACTCTGAGCCGAGCTTCATCA
CAGAGTCCTATCAGACGCTTCACCCCATCAGTTCAGAAGACCTGCTGTCGCTCAAATACGAGAGCGAGTA
TCCCAACGTCATCCTGCGGGACGCGCCGCTCAACCCCTTGCAGGGAGACTATTTCTCAGTCAAACAGGAA
GTCGTGTCGCCTGACAACATGTGTGTGGGTCGCATTAGCAGAGGTAAGCTGGGCGGTCAGGACTCGTTTG
AGAGCATCGACAGTTTCGAGAGCTGCGACAGACTCACGCAGTCGTGGAGCAGTCAGTCGTCCTTCAACAG
